>Addgene plasmid #111994 | Hsh155 310-972 | depositor full sequence | sequence record 210589 | Hsh155 310-972 sequence 7200 bps
TCGCGCGTTTCGGTGATGACGGTGAAAACCTCTGACACATGCAGCTCCCGGAGACGGTCACAGCTTGTCT
GTAAGCGGATGCCGGGAGCAGACAAGCCCGTCAGGGCGCGTCAGCGGGTGTTGGCGGGTGTCGGGGCTGG
CTTAACTATGCGGCATCAGAGCAGATTGTACTGAGAGTGCACCATAAACGACATTACTATATATATAATA
TAGGAAGCATTTAATAGACAGCATCGTAATATATGTGTACTTTGCAGTTATGACGCCAGATGGCAGTAGT
GGAAGATATTCTTTATTGAAAAATAGCTTGTCACCTTACGTACAATCTTGATCCGGAGCTTTTCTTTTTT
TGCCGATTAAGAATTAATTCGGTCGAAAAAAGAAAAGGAGAGGGCCAAGAGGGAGGGCATTGGTGACTAT
TGAGCACGTGAGTATACGTGATTAAGCACACAAAGGCAGCTTGGAGTATGTCTGTTATTAATTTCACAGG
TAGTTCTGGTCCATTGGTGAAAGTTTGCGGCTTGCAGAGCACAGAGGCCGCAGAATGTGCTCTAGATTCC
GATGCTGACTTGCTGGGTATTATATGTGTGCCCAATAGAAAGAGAACAATTGACCCGGTTATTGCAAGGA
AAATTTCAAGTCTTGTAAAAGCATATAAAAATAGTTCAGGCACTCCGAAATACTTGGTTGGCGTGTTTCG
TAATCAACCTAAGGAGGATGTTTTGGCTCTGGTCAATGATTACGGCATTGATATCGTCCAACTGCATGGA
GATGAGTCGTGGCAAGAATACCAAGAGTTCCTCGGTTTGCCAGTTATTAAAAGACTCGTATTTCCAAAAG
ACTGCAACATACTACTCAGTGCAGCTTCACAGAAACCTCATTCGTTTATTCCCTTGTTTGATTCAGAAGC
AGGTGGGACAGGTGAACTTTTGGATTGGAACTCGATTTCTGACTGGGTTGGAAGGCAAGAGAGCCCCGAA
AGCTTACATTTTATGTTAGCTGGTGGACTGACGCCAGAAAATGTTGGTGATGCGCTTAGATTAAATGGCG
TTATTGGTGTTGATGTAAGCGGAGGTGTGGAGACAAATGGTGTAAAAGACTCTAACAAAATAGCAAATTT
CGTCAAAAATGCTAAGAAATAGGTTATTACTGAGTAGTATTTATTTAAGTATTGTTTGTGCACTTGCCTA
TGCGGTGTGAAATACCGCACAGATGCGTAAGGAGAAAATACCGCATCAGGAAATTGTAAACGTTAATATT
TTGTTAAAATTCGCGTTAAATTTTTGTTAAATCAGCTCATTTTTTAACCAATAGGCCGAAATCGGCAAAA
TCCCTTATAAATCAAAAGAATAGACCGAGATAGGGT
[37 nt withheld, positions 1367-1403]
AAAGAACGTGGACTCCAACGTCAAAGG
[49 nt withheld, positions 1431-1479]
T
[91 nt withheld, positions 1481-1571]
G
[124 nt withheld, positions 1573-1696]
CGCGCCATTCGCCATTCAGGCTGCGCAACTGTTGGGAAGGGCGATCGGTGCGGGCCTCTTCGCTATTACG
CCAGCTGGCGAAAGGGGGATGTGCTGCAAGGCGATTAAGTTGGGTAACGCCAGGGTTTTCCCAGTCACGA
CGTTGTAAAACGACGGCCAGTGAGCGCGCGTAATACGACTCACTATAGGGCGAATTGGGTACCGGGCCCC
CCCTCGAGCATGTACTTTCCGCCTAACTACCATCACCTGTCTTTATTTATTCCGCTGACAGATATGCACA
ACCAATTATCGTCTCTTGAAAGCTTTTTAGACGTGATTGCTGTTATTTGGCACGTTGTTAGTATTTAAGC
TTATTCGGGTTTGCATTGATATTTGCCCGAGCAGAAATCTCCTTCTCGATGAGTTAGAACTGAAACATCT
CTTCAATTACTTATACATAATAAACATAGAAAGCCAGGACCTGTCATCATGGTTAATCAATTGCTTCCTT
TCATCAATGCAGCATGCCACTCACGGAAGTCTTGGAAAGCAAGGCATACTGGCATAAAAATTGTGCAGCA
AATAGGTATACTTTTGGGAATAGGTGTCTTGAATCATCTTACTGGGCTGATGAGTTGTATCAAAGACTGC
CTAATGGATGATCACGTTCCGGTGCGAATTGTTACAGCACATACTTTATCAACACTAGCAGAAAATTCTT
ATCCATATGGTATCGAAGTTTTCAACGTTGTACTGGAGCCATTATGGAAGGGTATAAGAAGTCATCGTGG
TAAAGTGCTATCTTCTTTTTTAAAAGCTGTTGGATCTATGATCCCATTGATGGACCCAGAGTATGCCGGT
TATTATACCACAGAAGCAATGAGAATAATTAGACGTGAATTCGACTCTCCCGATGATGAAATGAAAAAGA
CCATTCTTTTAGTATTACAAAAATGTAGCGCTGTAGAATCCATAACGCCAAAATTTCTGAGAGAAGAAAT
CGCGCCAGAATTCTTTCAAAAATTTTGGGTCAGACGAGTGGCATTGGATAGACCATTAAACAAAGTTGTT
ACATATACTACTGTTACATTAGCAAAGAAATTAGGTTGTTCTTATACCATTGATAAATTATTAACACCAT
TGAGAGATGAAGCTGAGCCGTTCAGAACAATGGCTGTCCATGCTGTTACTAGAACAGTAAACTTATTAGG
GACAGCAGATTTAGATGAGAGATTAGAAACGAGGCTTATTGATGCGCTCTTGATAGCATTTCAAGAACAA
ACAAATAGTGATTCTATAATCTTTAAAGGGTTTGGGGCAGTGACGGTGTCACTTGACATCCGTATGAAAC
CGTTTTTAGCACCCATTGTGAGTACGATTTTAAATCATTTAAAGCATAAAACTCCCTTGGTTCGTCAACA
TGCAGCAGATCTATGTGCCATACTAATACCAGTCATCAAGAACTGTCACGAATTCGAAATGTTGAATAAA
TTGAACATTATATTGTATGAATCCTTAGGCGAAGTATATCCAGAGGTATTAGGTTCTATAATCAACGCTA
TGTACTGTATTACTAGCGTAATGGATTTGGATAAACTACAACCTCCTATTAATCAAATTTTACCAACCTT
AACTCCAATTTTAAGAAACAAGCATAGAAAAGTCGAAGTAAACACTATCAAATTTGTTGGACTTATTGGT
AAATTAGCACCTACCTATGCACCTCCTAAAGAATGGATGAGAATATGTTTTGAACTATTAGAACTTTTGA
AAAGTACAAATAAAGAAATAAGAAGATCAGCAAATGCCACGTTTGGATTCATTGCTGAAGCAATTGGACC
TCACGATGTTCTTGTTGCGTTATTGAACAATTTAAAGGTTCAAGAACGTCAGTTACGTGTATGCACGGCT
GTTGCTATCGGTATCGTTGCTAAAGTGTGTGGTCCTTACAACGTGCTGCCAGTAATCATGAATGAATACA
CAACACCAGAGACTAATGTTCAAAACGGTGTTCTCAAGGCCATGTCATTCATGTTTGAGTACATTGGTAA
CATGTCTAAGGATTACATATACTTCATAACACCATTATTAGAAGATGCACTCACCGATAGGGATTTAGTT
CATCGTCAGACAGCGTCGAACGTAATAACCCACTTAGCTTTAAACTGTTCAGGTACAGGTCACGAAGATG
CCTTCATTCATTTAATGAATCTTCTAATACCCAATATTTTTGAAACTTCACCACATGCTATTATGCGTAT
TTTAGAAGGTTTGGAGGCACTGAGTCAAGCTCTTGGCCCTGGACTATTCATGAACTACATATGGGCAGGA
TTGTTCCATCCAGCGAAGAATGTAAGGAAAGCATTTTGGAGGGTGTATAATAACATGTACGTAATGTACC
AGGACGCCATGGTACCTTTTTACCCCGTTACACCAGACAACAATGAAGAATATATAGAAGAACTGGATTT
AGTTCTGTGAATATATATAGAGCATATAAATAACCACAACTTGTAAGAATATTTTACTTGACACACCTAT
ATCATCACGTCACGATGCCTTCATAGATTATGATGAAATATAAACAGAACCTGCTATTGGAAAAAAAAGG
GCAGGAAAAAATTTTGTGAAAGTGAGTAAAAGAAAGATGAAGAGCGAGACATGGATAATAAGAAATAGAT
GTCACTAATGGACAATTGGAAGACTGATATGGAAAGTTACGATGAAGGAGGAGCTCCCAGCTTTTGTTCC
CTTTAGTGAGGGTTAATTGCGCGCTTGGCGTAATCATGGTCATAGCTGTTTCCTGTGTGAAATTGTTATC
CGCTCACAATTCCACACAACATAGGAGCCGGAAGCATAAAGTGTAAAGCCTGGGGTGCCTAATGAGTGAG
GTAACTCACATTAATTGCGTTGCGCTCACTGCCCGCTTTCCAGTCGGGAAACCTGTCGTGCCAGCTGCAT
TAATGAATCGGCCAACGCGCGGGGAGAGGCGGTTTGCGTATTGGGCGCTCTTCCGCTTCCTCGCTCACTG
ACTCGCTGCGCTCGGTCGTTCGGCTGCGGCGAGCGGTATCAGCTCACTCAAAGGCGGTAATACGGTTATC
CACAGAATCAGGGGATAACGCAGGAAAGAACATGTGAGCAAAAGGCCAGCAAAAGGCCAGGAACCGTAAA
AAGGCCGCGTTGCTGGCGTTTTTCCATAGGCTCCGCCCCCCTGACGAGCATCACAAAAATCGACGCTCAA
GTCAGAGGTGGCGAAACCCGACAGGACTATAAAGATACCAGGCGTTTCCCCCTGGAAGCTCCCTCGTGCG
CTCTCCTGTTCCGACCCTGCCGCTTACCGGATACCTGTCCGCCTTTCTCCCTTCGGGAAGCGTGGCGCTT
TCTCATAGCTCACGCTGTAGGTATCTCAGTTCGGTGTAGGTCGTTCGCTCCAAGCTGGGCTGTGTGCACG
AACCCCCCGTTCAGCCCGACCGCTGCGCCTTATCCGGTAACTATCGTCTTGAGTCCAACCCGGTAAGACA
CGACTTATCGCCACTGGCAGCAGCCACTGGTAACAGGATTAGCAGAGCGAGGTATGTAGGCGGTGCTACA
GAGTTCTTGAAGTGGTGGCCTAACTACGGCTACACTAGAAGGACAGTATTTGGTATCTGCGCTCTGCTGA
AGCCAGTTACCTTCGGAAAAAGAGTTGGTAGCTCTTGATCCGGCAAACAAACCACCGCTGGTAGCGGTGG
TTTTTTTGTTTGCAAGCAGCAGATTACGCGCAGAAAAAAAGGATCTCAAGAAGATCCTTTGATCTTTTCT
ACGGGGTCTGACGCTCAGTGGAACGAAAACTCACGTTAAGGGATTTTGGTCATGAGATTATCAAAAAGGA
TCTTCACCTAGATCCTTTTAAATTAAAAATGAAGTTTTAAATCAATCTAAAGTATATATGAGTAAACTTG
GTCTGACAGTTACCAATGCTTAATCAGTGAGGCACCTATCTCAGCGATCTGTCTATTTCGTTCATCCATA
GTTGCCTGACTCCCCGTCGTGTAGATAACTACGATACGGGAGGGCTTACCATCTGGCCCCAGTGCTGCAA
TGATACCGCGAGACCCACGCTCACCGGCTCCAGATTTATCAGCAATAAACCAGCCAGCCGGAAGGGCCGA
GCGCAGAAGTGGTCCTGCAACTTTATCCGCCTCCATCCAGTCTATTAATTGTTGCCGGGAAGCTAGAGTA
AGTAGTTCGCCAGTTAATAGTTTGCGCAACGTTGTTGCCATTGCTACAGGCATCGTGGTGTCACGCTCGT
CGTTTGGTATGGCTTCATTCAGCTCCGGTTCCCAACGATCAAGGCGAGTTACATGATCCCCCATGTTGTG
CAAAAAAGCGGTTAGCTCCTTCGGTCCTCCGATCGTTGTCAGAAGTAAGTTGGCCGCAGTGTTATCACTC
ATGGTTATGGCAGCACTGCATAATTCTCTTACTGTCATGCCATCCGTAAGATGCTTTTCTGTGACTGGTG
AGTACTCAACCAAGTCATTCTGAGAATAGTGTATGCGGCGACCGAGTTGCTCTTGCCCGGCGTCAATACG
GGATAATACCGCGCCACATAGCAGAACTTTAAAAGTGCTCATCATTGGAAAACGTTCTTCGGGGCGAAAA
CTCTCAAGGATCTTACCGCTGTTGAGATCCAGTTCGATGTAACCCACTCGTGCACCCAACTGATCTTCAG
CATCTTTTACTTTCACCAGCGTTTCTGGGTGAGCAAAAACAGGAAGGCAAAATGCCGCAAAAAAGGGAAT
AAGGGCGACACGGAAATGTTGAATACTCATACTCTTCCTTTTTCAATATTATTGAAGCATTTATCAGGGT
TATTGTCTCATGAGCGGATACATATTTGAATGTATTTAGAAAAATAAACAAATAGGGGTTCCGCGCACAT
TTCCCCGAAAAGTGCCACCTGGGTCCTTTTCATCACGTGCTATAAAAATAATTATAATTTAAATTTTTTA
ATATAAATATATAAATTAAAAATAGAAAGTAAAAAAAGAAATTAAAGAAAAAATAGTTTTTGTTTTCCGA
AGATGTAAAAGACTCTAGGGGGATCGCCAACAAATACTACCTTTTATCTTGCTCTTCCTGCTCTCAGGTA
TTAATGCCGAATTGTTTCATCTTGTCTGTGTAGAAGACCACACACGAAAATCCTGTGATTTTACATTTTA
CTTATCGTTAATCGAATGTATATCTATTTAATCTGCTTTTCTTGTCTAATAAATATATATGTAAAGTACG
CTTTTTGTTGAAATTTTTTAAACCTTTGTTTATTTTTTTTTCTTCATTCCGTAACTCTTCTACCTTCTTT
ATTTACTTTCTAAAATCCAAATACAAAACATAAAAATAAATAAACACAGAGTAAATTCCCAAATTATTCC
ATCATTAAAAGATACGAGGCGCGTGTAAGTTACAGGCAAGCGATCCGTCCTAAGAAACCATTATTATCAT
GACATTAACCTATAAAAATAGGCGTATCACGAGGCCCTTTCGTC
Features (pLannotate 1.2.2; 20 found; start..end, strand, type, name):
    137..186     +  misc_feature   bom (fragment): basis of mobility region from pBR322
    187..467     +  promoter       TRP1 promoter: S. cerevisiae TRP1
    468..1142    +  CDS            TRP1: phosphoribosylanthranilate isomerase, required for tryptophan biosynthesis; S. cerevisiae TRP1; yeast auxotrophic marker
   1189..1240    +  misc_feature   bom (fragment): basis of mobility region from pBR322
   1241..1696    -  rep_origin     f1 ori (sequence partly withheld): f1 bacteriophage origin of replication; arrow indicates direction of (+) strand synthesis
   1704..1859    -  CDS            lacZα (fragment): LacZα fragment of β-galactosidase; lacZ fragment
   1867..1885    +  promoter       T7 promoter: promoter for bacteriophage T7 RNA polymerase
   1894..1914    -  misc_feature   MCS (fragment): pBluescript multiple cloning site
   2168..4153    +  CDS            HSH155 (fragment): SF3B1_YEAST - Experimental evidence at protein level: Swiss-Prot protein existence level 1. Contacts pre-mRNA on both sides of the branch site early in spliceosome assembly. From Saccharomyces cerevisiae (strain ATCC 204508 / S288c) (Baker's yeast).
   4355..4408    +  CDS            ABZ2 (fragment): PABC_YEAST - Experimental evidence at protein level: Swiss-Prot protein existence level 1. Converts 4-amino-4-deoxychorismate into 4-aminobenzoate (PABA) and pyruvate. From Saccharomyces cerevisiae (strain ATCC 204508 / S288c) (Baker's yeast).
   4426..4444    -  promoter       T3 promoter: promoter for bacteriophage T3 RNA polymerase
   4489..4505    -  protein_bind   lac operator: The lac repressor binds to the lac operator to inhibit transcription in E. coli. This inhibition can be relieved by adding lactose or isopropyl-β-D-thiogalactopyranoside (IPTG). lac repressor encoded by lacI
   4513..4543    -  promoter       lac promoter: promoter for the E. coli lac operon
   4558..4579    -  protein_bind   CAP binding site: CAP binding activates transcription in the presence of cAMP. E. coli catabolite activator protein
   4592..4684    -  CDS            lacI (fragment): lac repressor; lacI; The lac repressor binds to the lac operator to inhibit transcription in E. coli. This inhibition can be relieved by adding lactose or isopropyl-β-D-thiogalactopyranoside (IPTG).
   4867..5455    -  rep_origin     ori: high-copy-number ColE1/pMB1/pBR322/pUC origin of replication
   5626..6486    -  CDS            AmpR: β-lactamase; bla; confers resistance to ampicillin, carbenicillin, and related antibiotics
   6487..6591    -  promoter       AmpR promoter: bla
   6628..7131    +  misc_feature   CEN/ARS: S. cerevisiae CEN6 centromere fused to an autonomously replicating sequence
   7200..35      +  CDS            rop (fragment) (across the origin): Rop protein, which maintains plasmids at low copy number; rop
