>Addgene plasmid #111994 | Hsh155 310-972 | addgene full sequence | sequence record 213710 | Addgene NGS Result
GTAAAACGACGGCCAGTGAGCGCGCGTAATACGACTCACTATAGGGCGAATTGGGTACCGGGCCCCCCCC
TCGAGCATGTACTTTCCGCCTAACTACCATCACCTGTCTTTATTTATTCCGCTGACAGATATGCACAACC
AATTATCGTCTCTTGAAAGCTTTTTAGACGTGATTGCTGTTATTTGGCACGTTGTTAGTATTTAAGCTTA
TTCGGGTTTGCATTGATATTTGCCCGAGCAGAAATCTCCTTCTCGATGAGTTAGAACTGAAACATCTCTT
CAATTACTTATACATAATAAACATAGAAAGCCAGGACCTGTCATCATGGTTAATCAATTGCTTCCTTTCA
TCAATGCAGCATGCCACTCACGGAAGTCTTGGAAAGCAAGGCATACTGGCATAAAAATTGTGCAGCAAAT
AGGTATACTTTTGGGAATAGGTGTCTTGAATCATCTTACTGGGCTGATGAGTTGTATCAAAGACTGCCTA
ATGGATGATCACGTTCCGGTGCGAATTGTTACAGCACATACTTTATCAACACTAGCAGAAAATTCTTATC
CATATGGTATCGAAGTTTTCAACGTTGTACTGGAGCCATTATGGAAGGGTATAAGAAGTCATCGTGGTAA
AGTGCTATCTTCTTTTTTAAAAGCTGTTGGATCTATGATCCCATTGATGGACCCAGAGTATGCCGGTTAT
TATACCACAGAAGCAATGAGAATAATTAGACGTGAATTCGACTCTCCCGATGATGAAATGAAAAAGACCA
TTCTTTTAGTATTACAAAAATGTAGCGCTGTAGAATCCATAACGCCAAAATTTCTGAGAGAAGAAATCGC
GCCAGAATTCTTTCAAAAATTTTGGGTCAGACGAGTGGCATTGGATAGACCATTAAACAAAGTTGTTACA
TATACTACTGTTACATTAGCAAAGAAATTAGGTTGTTCTTATACCATTGATAAATTATTAACACCATTGA
GAGATGAAGCTGAGCCGTTCAGAACAATGGCTGTCCATGCTGTTACTAGAACAGTAAACTTATTAGGGAC
AGCAGATTTAGATGAGAGATTAGAAACGAGGCTTATTGATGCGCTCTTGATAGCATTTCAAGAACAAACA
AATAGTGATTCTATAATCTTTAAAGGGTTTGGGGCAGTGACGGTGTCACTTGACATCCGTATGAAACCGT
TTTTAGCACCCATTGTGAGTACGATTTTAAATCATTTAAAGCATAAAACTCCCTTGGTTCGTCAACATGC
AGCAGATCTATGTGCCATACTAATACCAGTCATCAAGAACTGTCACGAATTCGAAATGTTGAATAAATTG
AACATTATATTGTATGAATCCTTAGGCGAAGTATATCCAGAGGTATTAGGTTCTATAATCAACGCTATGT
ACTGTATTACTAGCGTAATGGATTTGGATAAACTACAACCTCCTATTAATCAAATTTTACCAACCTTAAC
TCCAATTTTAAGAAACAAGCATAGAAAAGTCGAAGTAAACACTATCAAATTTGTTGGACTTATTGGTAAA
TTAGCACCTACCTATGCACCTCCTAAAGAATGGATGAGAATATGTTTTGAACTATTAGAACTTTTGAAAA
GTACAAATAAAGAAATAAGAAGATCAGCAAATGCCACGTTTGGATTCATTGCTGAAGCAATTGGACCTCA
CGATGTTCTTGTTGCGTTATTGAACAATTTAAAGGTTCAAGAACGTCAGTTACGTGTATGCACGGCTGTT
GCTATCGGTATCGTTGCTAAAGTGTGTGGTCCTTACAACGTGCTGCCAGTAATCATGAATGAATACACAA
CACCAGAGACTAATGTTCAAAACGGTGTTCTCAAGGCCATGTCATTCATGTTTGAGTACATTGGTAACAT
GTCTAAGGATTACATATACTTCATAACACCATTATTAGAAGATGCACTCACCGATAGGGATTTAGTTCAT
CGTCAGACAGCGTCGAACGTAATAACCCACTTAGCTTTAAACTGTTCAGGTACAGGTCACGAAGATGCCT
TCATTCATTTAATGAATCTTCTAATACCCAATATTTTTGAAACTTCACCACATGCTATTATGCGTATTTT
AGAAGGTTTGGAGGCACTGAGTCAAGCTCTTGGCCCTGGACTATTCATGAACTACATATGGGCAGGATTG
TTCCATCCAGCGAAGAATGTAAGGAAAGCATTTTGGAGGGTGTATAATAACATGTACGTAATGTACCAGG
ACGCCATGGTACCTTTTTACCCCGTTACACCAGACAACAATGAAGAATATATAGAAGAACTGGATTTAGT
TCTGTGAATATATATAGAGCATATAAATAACCACAACTTGTAAGAATATTTTACTTGACACACCTATATC
ATCACGTCACGATGCCTTCATAGATTATGATGAAATATAAACAGAACCTGCTATTGGAAAAAAAAGGGCA
GGAAAAAATTTTGTGAAAGTGAGTAAAAGAAAGATGAAGAGCGAGACATGGATAATAAGAAATAGATGTC
ACTAATGGACAATTGGAAGACTGATATGGAAAGTTACGATGAAGGAGGAGCTCCAGCTTTTGTTCCCTTT
AGTGAGGGTTAATTGCGCGCTTGGCGTAATCATGGTCATAGCTGTTTCCTGTGTGAAATTGTTATCCGCT
CACAATTCCACACAACATACGAGCCGGAAGCATAAAGTGTAAAGCCTGGGGTGCCTAATGAGTGAGCTAA
CTCACATTAATTGCGTTGCGCTCACTGCCCGCTTTCCAGTCGGGAAACCTGTCGTGCCAGCTGCATTAAT
GAATCGGCCAACGCGCGGGGAGAGGCGGTTTGCGTATTGGGCGCTCTTCCGCTTCCTCGCTCACTGACTC
GCTGCGCTCGGTCGTTCGGCTGCGGCGAGCGGTATCAGCTCACTCAAAGGCGGTAATACGGTTATCCACA
GAATCAGGGGATAACGCAGGAAAGAACATGTGAGCAAAAGGCCAGCAAAAGGCCAGGAACCGTAAAAAGG
CCGCGTTGCTGGCGTTTTTCCATAGGCTCCGCCCCCCTGACGAGCATCACAAAAATCGACGCTCAAGTCA
GAGGTGGCGAAACCCGACAGGACTATAAAGATACCAGGCGTTTCCCCCTGGAAGCTCCCTCGTGCGCTCT
CCTGTTCCGACCCTGCCGCTTACCGGATACCTGTCCGCCTTTCTCCCTTCGGGAAGCGTGGCGCTTTCTC
ATAGCTCACGCTGTAGGTATCTCAGTTCGGTGTAGGTCGTTCGCTCCAAGCTGGGCTGTGTGCACGAACC
CCCCGTTCAGCCCGACCGCTGCGCCTTATCCGGTAACTATCGTCTTGAGTCCAACCCGGTAAGACACGAC
TTATCGCCACTGGCAGCAGCCACTGGTAACAGGATTAGCAGAGCGAGGTATGTAGGCGGTGCTACAGAGT
TCTTGAAGTGGTGGCCTAACTACGGCTACACTAGAAGAACAGTATTTGGTATCTGCGCTCTGCTGAAGCC
AGTTACCTTCGGAAAAAGAGTTGGTAGCTCTTGATCCGGCAAACAAACCACCGCTGGTAGCGGTGGTTTT
TTTGTTTGCAAGCAGCAGATTACGCGCAGAAAAAAAGGATCTCAAGAAGATCCTTTGATCTTTTCTACGG
GGTCTGACGCTCAGTGGAACGAAAACTCACGTTAAGGGATTTTGGTCATGAGATTATCAAAAAGGATCTT
CACCTAGATCCTTTTAAATTAAAAATGAAGTTTTAAATCAATCTAAAGTATATATGAGTAAACTTGGTCT
GACAGTTACCAATGCTTAATCAGTGAGGCACCTATCTCAGCGATCTGTCTATTTCGTTCATCCATAGTTG
CCTGACTCCCCGTCGTGTAGATAACTACGATACGGGAGGGCTTACCATCTGGCCCCAGTGCTGCAATGAT
ACCGCGAGACCCACGCTCACCGGCTCCAGATTTATCAGCAATAAACCAGCCAGCCGGAAGGGCCGAGCGC
AGAAGTGGTCCTGCAACTTTATCCGCCTCCATCCAGTCTATTAATTGTTGCCGGGAAGCTAGAGTAAGTA
GTTCGCCAGTTAATAGTTTGCGCAACGTTGTTGCCATTGCTACAGGCATCGTGGTGTCACGCTCGTCGTT
TGGTATGGCTTCATTCAGCTCCGGTTCCCAACGATCAAGGCGAGTTACATGATCCCCCATGTTGTGCAAA
AAAGCGGTTAGCTCCTTCGGTCCTCCGATCGTTGTCAGAAGTAAGTTGGCCGCAGTGTTATCACTCATGG
TTATGGCAGCACTGCATAATTCTCTTACTGTCATGCCATCCGTAAGATGCTTTTCTGTGACTGGTGAGTA
CTCAACCAAGTCATTCTGAGAATAGTGTATGCGGCGACCGAGTTGCTCTTGCCCGGCGTCAATACGGGAT
AATACCGCGCCACATAGCAGAACTTTAAAAGTGCTCATCATTGGAAAACGTTCTTCGGGGCGAAAACTCT
CAAGGATCTTACCGCTGTTGAGATCCAGTTCGATGTAACCCACTCGTGCACCCAACTGATCTTCAGCATC
TTTTACTTTCACCAGCGTTTCTGGGTGAGCAAAAACAGGAAGGCAAAATGCCGCAAAAAAGGGAATAAGG
GCGACACGGAAATGTTGAATACTCATACTCTTCCTTTTTCAATATTATTGAAGCATTTATCAGGGTTATT
GTCTCATGAGCGGATACATATTTGAATGTATTTAGAAAAATAAACAAATAGGGGTTCCGCGCACATTTCC
CCGAAAAGTGCCACCTGGGTCCTTTTCATCACGTGCTATAAAAATAATTATAATTTAAATTTTTTAATAT
AAATATATAAATTAAAAATAGAAAGTAAAAAAAGAAATTAAAGAAAAAATAGTTTTTGTTTTCCGAAGAT
GTAAAAGACTCTAGGGGGATCGCCAACAAATACTACCTTTTATCTTGCTCTTCCTGCTCTCAGGTATTAA
TGCCGAATTGTTTCATCTTGTCTGTGTAGAAGACCACACACGAAAATCCTGTGATTTTACATTTTACTTA
TCGTTAATCGAATGTATATCTATTTAATCTGCTTTTCTTGTCTAATAAATATATATGTAAAGTACGCTTT
TTGTTGAAATTTTTTAAACCTTTGTTTATTTTTTTTTCTTCATTCCGTAACTCTTCTACCTTCTTTATTT
ACTTTCTAAAATCCAAATACAAAACATAAAAATAAATAAACACAGAGTAAATTCCCAAATTATTCCATCA
TTAAAAGATACGAGGCGCGTGTAAGTTACAGGCAAGCGATCCGTCTAAGAAACCATTATTATCATGACAT
TAACCTATAAAAATAGGCGTATCACGAGGCCCTTTCGTCTCGCGCGTTTCGGTGATGACGGTGAAAACCT
CTGACACATGCAGCTCCCGGAGACGGTCACAGCTTGTCTGTAAGCGGATGCCGGGAGCAGACAAGCCCGT
CAGGGCGCGTCAGCGGGTGTTGGCGGGTGTCGGGGCTGGCTTAACTATGCGGCATCAGAGCAGATTGTAC
TGAGAGTGCACCATAGATCACGACATTACTATATATATAATATAGGAAGCATTTAATAGAACAGCATCGT
AATATATGTGTACTTTGCAGTTATGACGCCAGATGGCAGTAGTGGAAGATATTCTTTATTGAAAAATAGC
TTGTCACCTTACGTACAATCTTGATCCGGAGCTTTTCTTTTTTTGCCGATTAAGAATTAATTCGGTCGAA
AAAAGAAAAGGAGAGGGCCAAGAGGGAGGGCATTGGTGACTATTGAGCACGTGAGTATACGTGATTAAGC
ACACAAAGGCAGCTTGGAGTATGTCTGTTATTAATTTCACAGGTAGTTCTGGTCCATTGGTGAAAGTTTG
CGGCTTGCAGAGCACAGAGGCCGCAGAATGTGCTCTAGATTCCGATGCTGACTTGCTGGGTATTATATGT
GTGCCCAATAGAAAGAGAACAATTGACCCGGTTATTGCAAGGAAAATTTCAAGTCTTGTAAAAGCATATA
AAAATAGTTCAGGCACTCCGAAATACTTGGTTGGCGTGTTTCGTAATCAACCTAAGGAGGATGTTTTGGC
TCTGGTCAATGATTACGGCATTGATATCGTCCAACTGCATGGAGATGAGTCGTGGCAAGAATACCAAGAG
TTCCTCGGTTTGCCAGTTATTAAAAGACTCGTATTTCCAAAAGACTGCAACATACTACTCAGTGCAGCTT
CACAGAAACCTCATTCGTTTATTCCCTTGTTTGATTCAGAAGCAGGTGGGACAGGTGAACTTTTGGATTG
GAACTCGATTTCTGACTGGGTTGGAAGGCAAGAGAGCCCCGAAAGCTTACATTTTATGTTAGCTGGTGGA
CTGACGCCAGAAAATGTTGGTGATGCGCTTAGATTAAATGGCGTTATTGGTGTTGATGTAAGCGGAGGTG
TGGAGACAAATGGTGTAAAAGACTCTAACAAAATAGCAAATTTCGTCAAAAATGCTAAGAAATAGGTTAT
TACTGAGTAGTATTTATTTAAGTATTGTTTGTGCACTTGCCGATCTATGCGGTGTGAAATACCGCACAGA
TGCGTAAGGAGAAAATACCGCATCAGGAAATTGTAAGCGTTAATATTTTGTTAAAATTCGCGTTAAATTT
TTGTTAAATCAGCTCATTTTTTAACCAATAGGCCGAAATCGGCAAAATCCCTTATAAATCAAAAGAATAG
ACCGAGATAGGGT
[37 nt withheld, positions 6734-6770]
AAAGAACGTGGACTCCAACGTCAAAGG
[49 nt withheld, positions 6798-6846]
T
[91 nt withheld, positions 6848-6938]
G
[124 nt withheld, positions 6940-7063]
CCATTCGCCATTCAGGCTGCGCAACTGTTGGGAAGGGCGATCGGTGCGGGCCTCTTCGCTATTACGCCAG
CTGGCGAAAGGGGGATGTGCTGCAAGGCGATTAAGTTGGGTAACGCCAGGGTTTTCCCAGTCACGACGTT
Features (pLannotate 1.2.2; 19 found; start..end, strand, type, name):
     27..45      +  promoter       T7 promoter: promoter for bacteriophage T7 RNA polymerase
    329..2314    +  CDS            HSH155 (fragment): SF3B1_YEAST - Experimental evidence at protein level: Swiss-Prot protein existence level 1. Contacts pre-mRNA on both sides of the branch site early in spliceosome assembly. From Saccharomyces cerevisiae (strain ATCC 204508 / S288c) (Baker's yeast).
   2516..2569    +  CDS            ABZ2 (fragment): PABC_YEAST - Experimental evidence at protein level: Swiss-Prot protein existence level 1. Converts 4-amino-4-deoxychorismate into 4-aminobenzoate (PABA) and pyruvate. From Saccharomyces cerevisiae (strain ATCC 204508 / S288c) (Baker's yeast).
   2586..2604    -  promoter       T3 promoter: promoter for bacteriophage T3 RNA polymerase
   2649..2665    -  protein_bind   lac operator: The lac repressor binds to the lac operator to inhibit transcription in E. coli. This inhibition can be relieved by adding lactose or isopropyl-β-D-thiogalactopyranoside (IPTG). lac repressor encoded by lacI
   2673..2703    -  promoter       lac promoter: promoter for the E. coli lac operon
   2718..2739    -  protein_bind   CAP binding site: CAP binding activates transcription in the presence of cAMP. E. coli catabolite activator protein
   2752..2844    -  CDS            lacI (fragment): lac repressor; lacI; The lac repressor binds to the lac operator to inhibit transcription in E. coli. This inhibition can be relieved by adding lactose or isopropyl-β-D-thiogalactopyranoside (IPTG).
   3027..3615    -  rep_origin     ori: high-copy-number ColE1/pMB1/pBR322/pUC origin of replication
   3786..4646    -  CDS            AmpR: β-lactamase; bla; confers resistance to ampicillin, carbenicillin, and related antibiotics
   4647..4751    -  promoter       AmpR promoter: bla
   4788..5291    +  misc_feature   CEN/ARS: S. cerevisiae CEN6 centromere fused to an autonomously replicating sequence
   5359..5394    +  CDS            rop (fragment): Rop protein, which maintains plasmids at low copy number; rop
   5496..5545    +  misc_feature   bom (fragment): basis of mobility region from pBR322
   5683..5830    +  promoter       TRP1 promoter: S. cerevisiae TRP1
   5831..6505    +  CDS            TRP1: phosphoribosylanthranilate isomerase, required for tryptophan biosynthesis; S. cerevisiae TRP1; yeast auxotrophic marker
   6556..6607    +  misc_feature   bom (fragment): basis of mobility region from pBR322
   6635..7063    -  rep_origin     f1 ori (sequence partly withheld): f1 bacteriophage origin of replication; arrow indicates direction of (+) strand synthesis
   7067..19      -  CDS            lacZα (fragment) (across the origin): LacZα fragment of β-galactosidase; lacZ fragment
