[The description below was written by a language model from this plasmid's Addgene catalogue record and pLannotate feature annotations shown in this document.]
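Description:
Hsh155 310-972 is a yeast–E. coli shuttle plasmid built on pRS414, a centromeric vector of about 7.2 kb in total. In bacteria it replicates from a high-copy ColE1/pUC-type origin and is selected through the β-lactamase (AmpR) gene. In Saccharomyces cerevisiae it is maintained by a CEN6/ARS element, which gives stable, low-copy, chromosome-like segregation, and is selected by complementation of tryptophan auxotrophy with the TRP1 marker under its own promoter. The backbone also retains its pBluescript-derived features: an f1 origin for single-stranded DNA production, a lacZα fragment and lac promoter/operator interrupted by the cloning site, and flanking T7 and T3 phage promoters.

The insert, roughly 2 kb, encodes an N-terminally truncated form of S. cerevisiae Hsh155 (residues 310–972). Hsh155 is the yeast orthologue of the SF3b1 spliceosome component, which contacts pre-mRNA around the branch site early in spliceosome assembly. Both the depositor and the sequencing-derived feature tables agree on the layout. They place the HSH155 fragment in the T7-to-T3 orientation, with about 250–300 bp of unannotated sequence upstream and a short piece of the ABZ2 gene downstream. That downstream piece suggests flanking yeast genomic sequence was carried along with the coding region. No yeast promoter for the insert is annotated or named in the record, so what drives its expression is not stated, and no epitope tags are listed.

According to the associated publication title, the construct belongs to a functional analysis of Hsh155/SF3b1 interactions with the U2 snRNA/branch site duplex. It would allow the truncated protein to be expressed in yeast to test what the missing N-terminal region contributes.
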