Addgene plasmid #111994: Hsh155 310-972
Purpose: Truncated Hsh155 (aa 310-972)
Depositing lab: Aaron Hoskins. Depositing organization: University of Wisconsin, Madison. Publication: Functional Analysis of Hsh155/SF3b1 Interactions with the U2 snRNA/Branch Site Duplex. Carrocci TJ, Paulson JC, Hoskins AA. RNA. 2018 May 11. pii: rna.065664.118. doi: 10.1261/rna.065664.118. PubMed 29752352.
Backbone
  Vector backbone: pRS414
  Backbone manufacturer: ATCC
  Backbone size w/o insert (bp): 5208
  Total vector size (bp): 7200
  Vector type: Bacterial Expression, Yeast Expression
  Selectable markers: TRP1
Growth in bacteria
  Bacterial resistance: Ampicillin, 100 μg/mL
  Growth temperature: 37°C
  Growth strain: DH5alpha
  Copy number: Unknown
Gene/Insert
  Gene/Insert name: Hsh155 310-972 (alt name: pAAH0961)
  Species: S. cerevisiae (budding yeast)
  Insert size (bp): 1992
  Mutation: 310-972 truncation
Terms and licenses: Academic/Nonprofit Terms; Industry Terms: Not Available to Industry
How to cite: Hsh155 310-972 was a gift from Aaron Hoskins (Addgene plasmid # 111994 ; http://n2t.net/addgene:111994 ; RRID:Addgene_111994)
